>Addgene plasmid #31948 | pTfR-PAmCherry1 | depositor full sequence | sequence record 36065 | pTfR-PAmCherry1 sequence 7011 bps
TAGTTATTAATAGTAATCAATTACGGGGTCATTAGTTCATAGCCCATATATGGAGTTCCGCGTTACATAA
CTTACGGTAAATGGCCCGCCTGGCTGACCGCCCAACGACCCCCGCCCATTGACGTCAATAATGACGTATG
TTCCCATAGTAACGCCAATAGGGACTTTCCATTGACGTCAATGGGTGGAGTATTTACGGTAAACTGCCCA
CTTGGCAGTACATCAAGTGTATCATATGCCAAGTACGCCCCCTATTGACGTCAATGACGGTAAATGGCCC
GCCTGGCATTATGCCCAGTACATGACCTTATGGGACTTTCCTACTTGGCAGTACATCTACGTATTAGTCA
TCGCTATTACCATGGTGATGCGGTTTTGGCAGTACATCAATGGGCGTGGATAGCGGTTTGACTCACGGGG
ATTTCCAAGTCTCCACCCCATTGACGTCAATGGGAGTTTGTTTTGGCACCAAAATCAACGGGACTTTCCA
AAATGTCGTAACAACTCCGCCCCATTGACGCAAATGGGCGGTAGGCGTGTACGGTGGGAGGTCTATATAA
GCAGAGCTGGTTTAGTGAACCGTCAGATCCGCTAGCGCTACCGGACTCAGATCTCGAGCGCCACCATGAT
GGATCAAGCTAGATCAGCATTCTCTAACTTGTTTGGTGGAGAACCATTGTCATATACCCGGTTCAGCCTG
GCTCGGCAAGTAGATGGCGATAACAGTCATGTGGAGATGAAACTTGCTGTAGATGAAGAAGAAAATGCTG
ACAATAACACAAAGGCCAATGTCACAAAACCAAAAAGGTGTAGTGGAAGTATCTGCTATGGGACTATTGC
TGTGATCGTCTTTTTCTTGATTGGATTTATGATTGGCTACTTGGGCTATTGTAAAGGGGTAGAACCAAAA
ACTGAGTGTGAGAGACTGGCAGGAACCGAGTCTCCAGTGAGGGAGGAGCCAGGAGAGGACTTCCCTGCAG
CACGTCGCTTATATTGGGATGACCTGAAGAGAAAGTTGTCGGAGAAACTGGACAGCACAGACTTCACCAG
CACCATCAAGCTGCTGAATGAAAATTCATATGTCCCTCGTGAGGCTGGATCTCAAAAAGATGAAAATCTT
GCGTTGTATGTTGAAAATCAATTTCGTGAATTTAAACTCAGCAAAGTCTGGCGTGATCAACATTTTGTTA
AGATTCAGGTCAAAGACAGCGCTCAAAACTCGGTGATCATAGTTGATAAGAACGGTAGACTTGTTTACCT
GGTGGAGAATCCTGGGGGTTATGTGGCGTATAGTAAGGCTGCAACAGTTACTGGTAAACTGGTCCATGCT
AATTTTGGTACTAAAAAAGATTTTGAGGATTTATACACTCCTGTGAATGGATCTATAGTGATTGTCAGAG
CAGGGAAAATCACCTTTGCAGAAAAGGTTGCAAATGCTGAAAGCTTAAATGCAATTGGTGTGTTGATATA
CATGGACCAGACTAAATTTCCCATTGTTAACGCAGAACTTTCATTCTTTGGACATGCTCATCTGGGGACA
GGTGACCCTTACACACCTGGATTCCCTTCCTTCAATCACACTCAGTTTCCACCATCTCGGTCATCAGGAT
TGCCTAATATACCTGTCCAGACAATCTCCAGAGCTGCTGCAGAAAAGCTGTTTGGGAATATGGAAGGAGA
CTGTCCCTCTGACTGGAAAACAGACTCTACATGTAGGATGGTAACCTCAGAAAGCAAGAATGTGAAGCTC
ACTGTGAGCAATGTGCTGAAAGAGATAAAAATTCTTAACATCTTTGGAGTTATTAAAGGCTTTGTAGAAC
CAGATCACTATGTTGTAGTTGGGGCCCAGAGAGATGCATGGGGCCCTGGAGCTGCAAAATCCGGTGTAGG
CACAGCTCTCCTATTGAAACTTGCCCAGATGTTCTCAGATATGGTCTTAAAAGATGGGTTTCAGCCCAGC
AGAAGCATTATCTTTGCCAGTTGGAGTGCTGGAGACTTTGGATCGGTTGGTGCCACTGAATGGCTAGAGG
GATACCTTTCGTCCCTGCATTTAAAGGCTTTCACTTATATTAATCTGGATAAAGCGGTTCTTGGTACCAG
CAACTTCAAGGTTTCTGCCAGCCCACTGTTGTATACGCTTATTGAGAAAACAATGCAAAATGTGAAGCAT
CCGGTTACTGGGCAATTTCTATATCAGGACAGCAACTGGGCCAGCAAAGTTGAGAAACTCACTTTAGACA
ATGCTGCTTTCCCTTTCCTTGCATATTCTGGAATCCCAGCAGTTTCTTTCTGTTTTTGCGAGGACACAGA
TTATCCTTATTTGGGTACCACCATGGACACCTATAAGGAACTGATTGAGAGGATTCCTGAGTTGAACAAA
GTGGCACGAGCAGCTGCAGAGGTCGCTGGTCAGTTCGTGATTAAACTAACCCATGATGTTGAATTGAAC
[444 nt withheld, positions 2450-2893]
GACAATGAGTTTTCAGAATTCGGCTCCACCGGCTCCACCGGCTCCACCGGCGCGGATCCACCGGTCGCCA
CCATGGTGAGCAAGGGCGAGGAGGATAACATGGCCATCATTAAGGAGTTCATGCGCTTCAAGGTGCACAT
GGAGGGGTCCGTGAACGGCCACGTGTTCGAGATCGAGGGCGAGGGCGAGGGCCGCCCCTACGAGGGCACC
CAGACCGCCAAGCTGAAGGTGACCAAGGGCGGCCCCCTGCCCTTCACCTGGGACATCCTGAGCCCTCAGT
TCATGTACGGCTCCAATGCCTACGTGAAGCACCCCGCCGACATCCCCGACTACTTTAAGCTGTCCTTCCC
CGAGGGCTTCAAGTGGGAGCGCGTGATGAAATTCGAGGACGGCGGCGTGGTGACCGTGACCCAGGACTCC
TCCCTGCAGGACGGCGAGTTCATCTACAAGGTGAAGCTGCGCGGCACCAACTTCCCCTCCGACGGCCCCG
TGATGCAGAAGAAGACCATGGGCTGGGAGGCCCTCTCCGAGCGGATGTACCCCGAGGACGGCGCCCTGAA
GGGCGAGGTCAAGCCCAGAGTGAAGCTGAAGGACGGCGGCCACTACGACGCTGAGGTCAAGACCACCTAC
AAGGCCAAGAAGCCCGTGCAGCTGCCCGGCGCCTACAACGTCAACCGCAAGCTGGACATCACCAGCCACA
ACGAGGACTACACCATCGTGGAGCAGTACGAGAGAGCCGAGGGCCGCCACTCCACCGGCGGCATGGACGA
GCTGTACAAGTAAAGCGGCCGCGACTCTAGATCATAATCAGCCATACCACATTTGTAGAGGTTTTACTTG
CTTTAAAAAACCTCCCACACCTCCCCCTGAACCTGAAACATAAAATGAATGCAATTGTTGTTGTTAACTT
GTTTATTGCAGCTTATAATGGTTACAAATAAAGCAATAGCATCACAAATTTCACAAATAAAGCATTTTTT
TCACTGCATTCTAGTTGTGGTTTGTCCAAACTCATCAATGTATCTTAAGGCGTAAATTGTAAGCGTTAAT
ATTTTGTTAAAATTCGCGTTAAATTTTTGTTAAATCAGCTCATTTTTTAACCAATAGGCCGAAATCGGCA
AAATCCCTTATAAATCAAAAGAATAGACCGAGATAGGGT
[37 nt withheld, positions 4053-4089]
AAAGAACGTGGACTCCAACGTCAAAGG
[49 nt withheld, positions 4117-4165]
T
[91 nt withheld, positions 4167-4257]
G
[124 nt withheld, positions 4259-4382]
CAGGTGGCACTTTTCGGGGAAATGTGCGCGGAACCCCTATTTGTTTATTTTTCTAAATACATTCAAATAT
GTATCCGCTCATGAGACAATAACCCTGATAAATGCTTCAATAATATTGAAAAAGGAAGAGTCCTGAGGCG
GAAAGAACCAGCTGTGGAATGTGTGTCAGTTAGGGTGTGGAAAGTCCCCAGGCTCCCCAGCAGGCAGAAG
TATGCAAAGCATGCATCTCAATTAGTCAGCAACCAGGTGTGGAAAGTCCCCAGGCTCCCCAGCAGGCAGA
AGTATGCAAAGCATGCATCTCAATTAGTCAGCAACCATAGTCCCGCCCCTAACTCCGCCCATCCCGCCCC
TAACTCCGCCCAGTTCCGCCCATTCTCCGCCCCATGGCTGACTAATTTTTTTTATTTATGCAGAGGCCGA
GGCCGCCTCGGCCTCTGAGCTATTCCAGAAGTAGTGAGGAGGCTTTTTTGGAGGCCTAGGCTTTTGCAAA
GATCGATCAAGAGACAGGATGAGGATCGTTTCGCATGATTGAACAAGATGGATTGCACGCAGGTTCTCCG
GCCGCTTGGGTGGAGAGGCTATTCGGCTATGACTGGGCACAACAGACAATCGGCTGCTCTGATGCCGCCG
TGTTCCGGCTGTCAGCGCAGGGGCGCCCGGTTCTTTTTGTCAAGACCGACCTGTCCGGTGCCCTGAATGA
ACTGCAAGACGAGGCAGCGCGGCTATCGTGGCTGGCCACGACGGGCGTTCCTTGCGCAGCTGTGCTCGAC
GTTGTCACTGAAGCGGGAAGGGACTGGCTGCTATTGGGCGAAGTGCCGGGGCAGGATCTCCTGTCATCTC
ACCTTGCTCCTGCCGAGAAAGTATCCATCATGGCTGATGCAATGCGGCGGCTGCATACGCTTGATCCGGC
TACCTGCCCATTCGACCACCAAGCGAAACATCGCATCGAGCGAGCACGTACTCGGATGGAAGCCGGTCTT
GTCGATCAGGATGATCTGGACGAAGAGCATCAGGGGCTCGCGCCAGCCGAACTGTTCGCCAGGCTCAAGG
CGAGCATGCCCGACGGCGAGGATCTCGTCGTGACCCATGGCGATGCCTGCTTGCCGAATATCATGGTGGA
AAATGGCCGCTTTTCTGGATTCATCGACTGTGGCCGGCTGGGTGTGGCGGACCGCTATCAGGACATAGCG
TTGGCTACCCGTGATATTGCTGAAGAGCTTGGCGGCGAATGGGCTGACCGCTTCCTCGTGCTTTACGGTA
TCGCCGCTCCCGATTCGCAGCGCATCGCCTTCTATCGCCTTCTTGACGAGTTCTTCTGAGCGGGACTCTG
GGGTTCGAAATGACCGACCAAGCGACGCCCAACCTGCCATCACGAGATTTCGATTCCACCGCCGCCTTCT
ATGAAAGGTTGGGCTTCGGAATCGTTTTCCGGGACGCCGGCTGGATGATCCTCCAGCGCGGGGATCTCAT
GCTGGAGTTCTTCGCCCACCCTAGGGGGAGGCTAACTGAAACACGGAAGGAGACAATACCGGAAGGAACC
CGCGCTATGACGGCAATAAAAAGACAGAATAAAACGCACGGTGTTGGGTCGTTTGTTCATAAACGCGGGG
TTCGGTCCCAGGGCTGGCACTCTGTCGATACCCCACCGAGACCCCATTGGGGCCAATACGCCCGCGTTTC
TTCCTTTTCCCCACCCCACCCCCCAAGTTCGGGTGAAGGCCCAGGGCTCGCAGCCAACGTCGGGGCGGCA
GGCCCTGCCATAGCCTCAGGTTACTCATATATACTTTAGATTGATTTAAAACTTCATTTTTAATTTAAAA
GGATCTAGGTGAAGATCCTTTTTGATAATCTCATGACCAAAATCCCTTAACGTGAGTTTTCGTTCCACTG
AGCGTCAGACCCCGTAGAAAAGATCAAAGGATCTTCTTGAGATCCTTTTTTTCTGCGCGTAATCTGCTGC
TTGCAAACAAAAAAACCACCGCTACCAGCGGTGGTTTGTTTGCCGGATCAAGAGCTACCAACTCTTTTTC
CGAAGGTAACTGGCTTCAGCAGAGCGCAGATACCAAATACTGTCCTTCTAGTGTAGCCGTAGTTAGGCCA
CCACTTCAAGAACTCTGTAGCACCGCCTACATACCTCGCTCTGCTAATCCTGTTACCAGTGGCTGCTGCC
AGTGGCGATAAGTCGTGTCTTACCGGGTTGGACTCAAGACGATAGTTACCGGATAAGGCGCAGCGGTCGG
GCTGAACGGGGGGTTCGTGCACACAGCCCAGCTTGGAGCGAACGACCTACACCGAACTGAGATACCTACA
GCGTGAGCTATGAGAAAGCGCCACGCTTCCCGAAGGGAGAAAGGCGGACAGGTATCCGGTAAGCGGCAGG
GTCGGAACAGGAGAGCGCACGAGGGAGCTTCCAGGGGGAAACGCCTGGTATCTTTATAGTCCTGTCGGGT
TTCGCCACCTCTGACTTGAGCGTCGATTTTTGTGATGCTCGTCAGGGGGGCGGAGCCTATGGAAAAACGC
CAGCAACGCGGCCTTTTTACGGTTCCTGGCCTTTTGCTGGCCTTTTGCTCACATGTTCTTTCCTGCGTTA
TCCCCTGATTCTGTGGATAACCGTATTACCGCCATGCAT
Features (pLannotate 1.2.2; 15 found; start..end, strand, type, name):
     61..364     +  enhancer       CMV enhancer: human cytomegalovirus immediate early enhancer
    365..568     +  promoter       CMV promoter: human cytomegalovirus (CMV) immediate early promoter
    591..619     +  misc_feature   MCS (fragment): multiple cloning site
    626..2905    +  CDS            TFRC (sequence partly withheld): TFR1_HUMAN - Experimental evidence at protein level: Swiss-Prot protein existence level 1. (Microbial infection) Acts as a receptor for new-world arenaviruses: Guanarito, Junin and Machupo virus. From Homo sapiens (Human).
   2966..3676    +  CDS            PAmCherry1: photoactivatable monomeric derivative of DsRed fluorescent protein (Subach et al., 2009) mammalian codon-optimized
   3693..3776    +  CDS            large T antigen (fragment): large T antigen from SV40 (simian virus 40)
   3799..3920    +  polyA_signal   SV40 poly(A) signal: SV40 polyadenylation signal
   3954..4382    -  rep_origin     f1 ori (sequence partly withheld): f1 bacteriophage origin of replication; arrow indicates direction of (+) strand synthesis
   4409..4513    +  promoter       AmpR promoter: bla
   4515..4872    +  promoter       SV40 promoter: SV40 enhancer and early promoter
   4907..5701    +  CDS            NeoR/KanR: aminoglycoside phosphotransferase from Tn5; aph(3')-II (or nptII); confers resistance to neomycin, kanamycin, and G418 (Geneticin®)
   5722..5874    +  CDS            ble (fragment): BLE_KLEPN - Experimental evidence at protein level: Swiss-Prot protein existence level 1. Binding protein with a strong affinity to the bleomycin family of antibiotics. Binds to CL990; an antimitotic-antibiotic compound. From Klebsiella pneumoniae.
   5933..5980    +  polyA_signal   HSV TK poly(A) signal: herpes simplex virus thymidine kinase polyadenylation signal (Cole and Stacy, 1985)
   6071..6087    -  polyA_signal   bGH poly(A) signal (fragment): bovine growth hormone polyadenylation signal
   6309..6897    +  rep_origin     ori: high-copy-number ColE1/pMB1/pBR322/pUC origin of replication
