[The description below was written by a language model from this plasmid's Addgene catalogue record and pLannotate feature annotations shown in this document.]
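Description:
pTfR-PAmCherry1 is a mammalian expression plasmid built on the Clontech pEGFP-N1 backbone, in which the EGFP coding region has been replaced (between BamHI and BsrGI sites) by the photoactivatable red fluorescent protein PAmCherry1. The full sequence is 7,011 nt. It is maintained in E. coli at high copy through a ColE1/pUC-type origin and also carries an f1 origin for single-stranded DNA production. A single NeoR/KanR (Tn5 aminoglycoside phosphotransferase) gene serves both hosts. A bacterial bla-type promoter drives it for kanamycin selection in bacteria. The SV40 enhancer/early promoter, with an HSV TK polyadenylation signal, drives it for G418 selection of transfected mammalian cells. The short ble, large T antigen and bGH poly(A) fragments in the annotation are partial matches within standard backbone sequence rather than functional elements.

The expression cassette uses the human CMV immediate-early enhancer and promoter to drive a human transferrin receptor (TFRC) coding sequence. This is followed, after a short linker region, by the 711 bp mammalian codon-optimized PAmCherry1 and terminated by the SV40 poly(A) signal. The fluorescent protein is therefore fused to the C-terminus of TfR. PAmCherry1 differs from mCherry by ten substitutions (E26V, A58T, K69N, L84F, N99K, S148L, I165V, Q167P, L169V, I203R, numbered relative to EGFP). It is described as a monomeric, dark-to-red photoactivatable protein.

The associated publication concerns high-resolution two-color fluorescence microscopy. This suggests the construct is used to label the transferrin receptor, a membrane protein, with a photoactivatable tag for imaging in mammalian cells.
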