Addgene plasmid #31948: pTfR-PAmCherry1
Depositing lab: Vladislav Verkhusha. Depositing organization: Albert Einstein College of Medicine. Publication: Photoactivatable mCherry for high-resolution two-color fluorescence microscopy. Subach FV, Patterson GH, Manley S, Gillette JM, Lippincott-Schwartz J, Verkhusha VV. Nat Methods. 2009 Feb;6(2):153-9. Epub 2009 Jan 25. 10.1038/nmeth.1298 PubMed 19169259.
Backbone
  Vector backbone: pEGFP-N1
  Backbone manufacturer: Clontech
  Backbone size w/o insert (bp): 6300
  Vector type: Mammalian Expression
  Selectable markers: Neomycin (select with G418)
Growth in bacteria
  Bacterial resistance: Kanamycin, 50 μg/mL
  Growth temperature: 37°C
  Growth strain: DH5alpha
  Copy number: High Copy
Gene/Insert
  Gene/Insert name: PAmCherry1 (alt name: photoactivatable dark-to-red mCherry red fluorescent protein)
  Insert size (bp): 711
  Mutation: E26V/A58T/K69N/L84F/N99K/S148L/I165V/Q167P/L169V/I203R compared to mCherry (but numbering is relative to EGFP).
  Promoter: CMV
  Tag / fusion protein: transferrin receptor (TfR) (N terminal on insert)
  Cloning method: Restriction Enzyme; 5′ cloning site BamHI (unknown if destroyed); 3′ cloning site BsrGI (unknown if destroyed)
  Sequencing primers: 5′ cggtaggcgtgtacggtgggag
Terms and licenses: Academic/Nonprofit Terms; Industry Terms: Not Available to Industry
How to cite: pTfR-PAmCherry1 was a gift from Vladislav Verkhusha (Addgene plasmid # 31948 ; http://n2t.net/addgene:31948 ; RRID:Addgene_31948)
