>Addgene plasmid #31948 | pTfR-PAmCherry1 | addgene partial sequence | sequence record 37527 | SV40pA-R 5'-GAAATTTGTGATGCTATTGC-3'
CAGTTAACAACAACAATTGCATTCATTTTATGTTTCAGGTTCAGGGGGAGGTGTGGGAGGTTTTTTAAAG
CAAGTAAAACCTCTACAAATGTGGTATGGCTGATTATGATCTAGAGTCGCGGCCGCTTTACTTGTACAGC
TCGTCCATGCCGCCGGTGGAGTGGCGGCCCTCGGCTCTCTCGTACTGCTCCACGATGGTGTAGTCCTCGT
TGTGGCTGGTGATGTCCAGCTTGCGGTTGACGTTGTAGGCGCCGGGCAGCTGCACGGGCTTCTTGGCCTT
GTAGGTGGTCTTGACCTCAGCGTCGTAGTGGCCGCCGTCCTTCAGCTTCACTCTGGGCTTGACCTCGCCC
TTCAGGGCGCCGTCCTCGGGGTACATCCGCTCGGAGAGGGCCTCCCAGCCCATGGTCTTCTTCTGCATCA
CGGGGCCGTCGGAGGGGAAGTTGGTGCCGCGCAGCTTCACCTTGTAGATGAACTCGCCGTCCTGCAGGGA
GGAGTCCTGGGTCACGGTCACCACGCCGCCGTCCTCGAATTTCATCACGCGCTCCCACTTGAAGCCCTCG
GGGAAGGACAGCTTAAAGTAGTCGGGGATGTCGGCGGGGTGCTTCACGTAGGCATTGGAGCCGTACATGA
ACTGAGGGCTCAGGATGTCCCAGGTGAAGGGCAGGGGGCCGCCCTTGGTCACCTTCAGCTTGGCGGTCTG
GGTGCCCTCGTAGGGGCGGCCCTCGCCCTCGCCCTCGATCTCGAACACGTGGCCGTTCACGGACCCCTCC
ATGTGCACCTTGAAGCGCATGAACTCCTTAATGATGGCCATGTTATCCTCCTCGCCCTTGCTCACCATGG
TGGCG
