>Addgene plasmid #31948 | pTfR-PAmCherry1 | addgene partial sequence | sequence record 38045 | CMV-F 5'-CGCAAATGGGCGGTAGGCGTG-3'
AGCAGAGCTGGTTTAGTGAACCGTCAGATCCGCTAGCGCTACCGGACTCAGATCTCGAGCGCCACCATGA
TGGATCAAGCTAGATCAGCATTCTCTAACTTGTTTGGTGGAGAACCATTGTCATATACCCGGTTCAGCCT
GGCTCGGCAAGTAGATGGCGATAACAGTCATGTGGAGATGAAACTTGCTGTAGATGAAGAAGAAAATGCT
GACAATAACACAAAGGCCAATGTCACAAAACCAAAAAGGTGTAGTGGAAGTATCTGCTATGGGACTATTG
CTGTGATCGTCTTTTTCTTGATTGGATTTATGATTGGCTACTTGGGCTATTGTAAAGGGGTAGAACCAAA
AACTGAGTGTGAGAGACTGGCAGGAACCGAGTCTCCAGTGAGGGAGGAGCCAGGAGAGGACTTCCCTGCA
GCACGTCGCTTATATTGGGATGACCTGAAGAGAAAGTTGTCGGAGAAACTGGACAGCACAGACTTCACCA
GCACCATCAAGCTGCTGAATGAAAATTCATATGTCCCTCGTGAGGCTGGATCTCAAAAAGATGAAAATCT
TGCGTTGTATGTTGAAAATCAATTTCGTGAATTTAAACTCAGCAAAGTCTGGCGTGATCAACATTTTGTT
AAGATTCAGGTCAAAGACAGCGCTCAAAACTCGGTGATCATAGTTGATAAGAACGGTAGACTTGTTTACC
TGGTGGAGAATCCTGGGGGTTATGTGGCGTATAGTAAGGCTGCAACAGTTACTGGTAAACTGGTCCATGC
TAATTTTGGTACTAAAAAAGATTTTGAGGATTTATACACTCCTGTGAATGGATCTATAGTGATTGTCAGA
GCAGGGAAAATCACCTTTGCAGAAAAGGTTGCAAATGCTGAAAGCTTAAATGCAATTGGTGTGTTGATAT
ACATGGACCAGACTAAATTTCCCATTGTTAACGCAGAACTTTCATTCTTTGGACATGCTCATCTGGGGAC
AGGTGACCCTTACACACCTGGATTCCCT
